Addgene plasmid #112306: pZNF266-donor
Purpose: CRISPR donor plasmid to tag human transcription factor ZNF266 with GFP
Depositing lab: Kevin White. Depositing organization: University of Chicago.
Backbone
  Vector backbone: pUC19
  Vector type: CRISPR
Growth in bacteria
  Bacterial resistance: Ampicillin, 100 μg/mL
  Growth temperature: 37°C
  Growth strain: DH5alpha
  Copy number: High Copy
Gene/Insert
  Gene/Insert name: ZNF266 homology arms flanking EGFP-IRES-Neo cassette
  Species: H. sapiens (human)
  Mutation: Unknown
  Entrez Gene: ZNF266 (a.k.a. HZF1)
  Cloning method: Gibson Cloning
  Sequencing primers: 5′ M13pUC-fwd; 3′ M13pUC-rev
Terms and licenses: Academic/Nonprofit Terms; Industry Terms: Not Available to Industry
Depositor comments: Cloning source: K562 or LCL. Use with plasmid pZNF266.2.0-gDNA.
How to cite: pZNF266-donor was a gift from Kevin White (Addgene plasmid # 112306 ; http://n2t.net/addgene:112306 ; RRID:Addgene_112306)
