[The description below was written by a language model from this plasmid's Addgene catalogue record and pLannotate feature annotations shown in this document.]
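Description:
pZNF266-donor is a homology-directed repair template built in the high-copy pUC19 cloning backbone, designed for CRISPR-mediated knock-in of a GFP tag at the endogenous human ZNF266 (HZF1) transcription factor locus. In E. coli it replicates from the ColE1/pUC origin and is selected through the β-lactamase (AmpR) gene with its own promoter. Remnants of the pUC19 lac region (CAP site, lac promoter and operator, lacZα fragment) flank the cloning site, into which the insert was assembled by Gibson cloning.

The payload is an EGFP-IRES-Neo cassette bracketed by ZNF266 homology arms, which the depositor notes were amplified from K562 or LCL material. The arms are not annotated in the feature table, but unannotated stretches lie on either side of the cassette, between the lac operator and the tag sequences and after the NeoR coding sequence, consistent with their expected positions. Just upstream of EGFP the annotation detects a short fragment matching a TEV/His-type composite tag and an S-Tag, suggesting the knock-in adds a small affinity/epitope linker along with the fluorescent protein. Downstream, the EMCV IRES2 element allows the neomycin phosphotransferase gene to be translated from the same transcript. No mammalian promoter is annotated in the cassette, so expression of both EGFP and G418 resistance would be expected to depend on correct integration into the transcribed ZNF266 gene, allowing drug selection of tagged cells.

The plasmid is intended to be used together with its companion guide RNA plasmid, pZNF266.2.0-gDNA, to produce cells expressing GFP-tagged ZNF266 from its native locus. The record does not state which end of the protein is tagged or the downstream applications.
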