Features (pLannotate 1.2.2; 15 found; start..end, strand, type, name):
     15..172     +  CDS            lacZα (fragment): LacZα fragment of β-galactosidase; lacZ fragment
    178..277     -  misc_feature   bom (fragment): basis of mobility region from pBR322
    379..414     -  CDS            rop (fragment): Rop protein, which maintains plasmids at low copy number; rop
    509..613     +  promoter       AmpR promoter: bla
    614..1474    +  CDS            AmpR: β-lactamase; bla; confers resistance to ampicillin, carbenicillin, and related antibiotics
   1645..2233    +  rep_origin     ori: high-copy-number ColE1/pMB1/pBR322/pUC origin of replication
   2416..2508    +  CDS            lacI (fragment): lac repressor; lacI; The lac repressor binds to the lac operator to inhibit transcription in E. coli. This inhibition can be relieved by adding lactose or isopropyl-β-D-thiogalactopyranoside (IPTG).
   2521..2542    +  protein_bind   CAP binding site: CAP binding activates transcription in the presence of cAMP. E. coli catabolite activator protein
   2557..2587    +  promoter       lac promoter: promoter for the E. coli lac operon
   2595..2611    +  protein_bind   lac operator: The lac repressor binds to the lac operator to inhibit transcription in E. coli. This inhibition can be relieved by adding lactose or isopropyl-β-D-thiogalactopyranoside (IPTG). lac repressor encoded by lacI
   3512..3532    +  CDS            capTEV™ (fragment): composite tag for in vivo biotinylation, TEV protease cleavage, and 6xHis tagging
   3546..3590    +  CDS            S-Tag: affinity and epitope tag derived from pancreatic ribonuclease A
   3681..4400    +  CDS            EGFP: the original enhanced GFP (Yang et al., 1996) mammalian codon-optimized
   4438..5023    +  misc_feature   IRES2: internal ribosome entry site (IRES) of the encephalomyocarditis virus (EMCV)
   5105..5908    +  CDS            NeoR/KanR: aminoglycoside phosphotransferase from Tn5; aph(3')-II (or nptII); confers resistance to neomycin, kanamycin, and G418 (Geneticin®)
>Addgene plasmid #112306 | pZNF266-donor | depositor full sequence | sequence record 211697 | Full Sequence
GGTACCGAGCTCGAATTCACTGGCCGTCGTTTTACAACGTCGTGACTGGGAAAACCCTGGCGTTACCCAA
CTTAATCGCCTTGCAGCACATCCCCCTTTCGCCAGCTGGCGTAATAGCGAAGAGGCCCGCACCGATCGCC
CTTCCCAACAGTTGCGCAGCCTGAATGGCGAATGGCGCCTGATGCGGTATTTTCTCCTTACGCATCTGTG
CGGTATTTCACACCGCATATGGTGCACTCTCAGTACAATCTGCTCTGATGCCGCATAGTTAAGCCAGCCC
CGACACCCGCCAACACCCGCTGACGCGCCCTGACGGGCTTGTCTGCTCCCGGCATCCGCTTACAGACAAG
CTGTGACCGTCTCCGGGAGCTGCATGTGTCAGAGGTTTTCACCGTCATCACCGAAACGCGCGAGACGAAA
GGGCCTCGTGATACGCCTATTTTTATAGGTTAATGTCATGATAATAATGGTTTCTTAGACGTCAGGTGGC
ACTTTTCGGGGAAATGTGCGCGGAACCCCTATTTGTTTATTTTTCTAAATACATTCAAATATGTATCCGC
TCATGAGACAATAACCCTGATAAATGCTTCAATAATATTGAAAAAGGAAGAGTATGAGTATTCAACATTT
CCGTGTCGCCCTTATTCCCTTTTTTGCGGCATTTTGCCTTCCTGTTTTTGCTCACCCAGAAACGCTGGTG
AAAGTAAAAGATGCTGAAGATCAGTTGGGTGCACGAGTGGGTTACATCGAACTGGATCTCAACAGCGGTA
AGATCCTTGAGAGTTTTCGCCCCGAAGAACGTTTTCCAATGATGAGCACTTTTAAAGTTCTGCTATGTGG
CGCGGTATTATCCCGTATTGACGCCGGGCAAGAGCAACTCGGTCGCCGCATACACTATTCTCAGAATGAC
TTGGTTGAGTACTCACCAGTCACAGAAAAGCATCTTACGGATGGCATGACAGTAAGAGAATTATGCAGTG
CTGCCATAACCATGAGTGATAACACTGCGGCCAACTTACTTCTGACAACGATCGGAGGACCGAAGGAGCT
AACCGCTTTTTTGCACAACATGGGGGATCATGTAACTCGCCTTGATCGTTGGGAACCGGAGCTGAATGAA
GCCATACCAAACGACGAGCGTGACACCACGATGCCTGTAGCAATGGCAACAACGTTGCGCAAACTATTAA
CTGGCGAACTACTTACTCTAGCTTCCCGGCAACAATTAATAGACTGGATGGAGGCGGATAAAGTTGCAGG
ACCACTTCTGCGCTCGGCCCTTCCGGCTGGCTGGTTTATTGCTGATAAATCTGGAGCCGGTGAGCGTGGG
TCTCGCGGTATCATTGCAGCACTGGGGCCAGATGGTAAGCCCTCCCGTATCGTAGTTATCTACACGACGG
GGAGTCAGGCAACTATGGATGAACGAAATAGACAGATCGCTGAGATAGGTGCCTCACTGATTAAGCATTG
GTAACTGTCAGACCAAGTTTACTCATATATACTTTAGATTGATTTAAAACTTCATTTTTAATTTAAAAGG
ATCTAGGTGAAGATCCTTTTTGATAATCTCATGACCAAAATCCCTTAACGTGAGTTTTCGTTCCACTGAG
CGTCAGACCCCGTAGAAAAGATCAAAGGATCTTCTTGAGATCCTTTTTTTCTGCGCGTAATCTGCTGCTT
GCAAACAAAAAAACCACCGCTACCAGCGGTGGTTTGTTTGCCGGATCAAGAGCTACCAACTCTTTTTCCG
AAGGTAACTGGCTTCAGCAGAGCGCAGATACCAAATACTGTCCTTCTAGTGTAGCCGTAGTTAGGCCACC
ACTTCAAGAACTCTGTAGCACCGCCTACATACCTCGCTCTGCTAATCCTGTTACCAGTGGCTGCTGCCAG
TGGCGATAAGTCGTGTCTTACCGGGTTGGACTCAAGACGATAGTTACCGGATAAGGCGCAGCGGTCGGGC
TGAACGGGGGGTTCGTGCACACAGCCCAGCTTGGAGCGAACGACCTACACCGAACTGAGATACCTACAGC
GTGAGCTATGAGAAAGCGCCACGCTTCCCGAAGGGAGAAAGGCGGACAGGTATCCGGTAAGCGGCAGGGT
CGGAACAGGAGAGCGCACGAGGGAGCTTCCAGGGGGAAACGCCTGGTATCTTTATAGTCCTGTCGGGTTT
CGCCACCTCTGACTTGAGCGTCGATTTTTGTGATGCTCGTCAGGGGGGCGGAGCCTATGGAAAAACGCCA
GCAACGCGGCCTTTTTACGGTTCCTGGCCTTTTGCTGGCCTTTTGCTCACATGTTCTTTCCTGCGTTATC
CCCTGATTCTGTGGATAACCGTATTACCGCCTTTGAGTGAGCTGATACCGCTCGCCGCAGCCGAACGACC
GAGCGCAGCGAGTCAGTGAGCGAGGAAGCGGAAGAGCGCCCAATACGCAAACCGCCTCTCCCCGCGCGTT
GGCCGATTCATTAATGCAGCTGGCACGACAGGTTTCCCGACTGGAAAGCGGGCAGTGAGCGCAACGCAAT
TAATGTGAGTTAGCTCACTCATTAGGCACCCCAGGCTTTACACTTTATGCTTCCGGCTCGTATGTTGTGT
GGAATTGTGAGCGGATAACAATTTCACACAGGAAACAGCTATGACCATGATTACGCCAAGCTTTAAGGAT
TGTGGGAGAGCCTTCACTGTTTCCTCTTGCTTAAGTCAACATATGAAAATCCATGTGGGTGAGAAGCCTT
ATGAATGCAAGGAATGTGGGATAGCCTTCACTAGATCTTCTCAACTTACTGAACATTTAAAAACTCACAC
TGCAAAGGATCCCTTTGAATGTAAGATATGTGGAAAATCCTTTAGAAATTCCTCATGCCTCAGTGATCAC
TTTCGAATTCACACTGGAATAAAACCCTATAAATGTAAGGATTGTGGGAAAGCCTTCACTCAGAACTCAG
ACCTTACTAAGCATGCACGAACTCACAGTGGAGAGAGGCCCTATGAATGTAAGGAATGTGGAAAGGCCTT
TGCCAGATCCTCTCGCCTTAGTGAACATACAAGAACTCACACTGGAGAGAAGCCTTTTGAATGTGTCAAA
TGTGGGAAAGCCTTTGCTATTTCTTCAAATCTTAGTGGACATTTGAGAATTCACACTGGAGAGAAGCCCT
TTGAGTGCCTGGAATGTGGTAAAGCATTTACGCATTCCTCCAGTCTTAATAATCACATGCGGACCCACAG
CGCCAAAAAACCATTCACGTGTATGGAATGTGGCAAAGCTTTTAAGTTTCCCACGTGTGTTAACCTTCAC
ATGCGGATCCACACTGGAGAAAAACCCTACAAATGTAAACAGTGTGGGAAATCCTTCAGTTACTCCAATT
CGTTTCAGTTACATGAACGAACTCACACTGGAGAGAAACCCTATGAATGTAAGGAGTGCGGGAAAGCCTT
CAGTTCTTCCAGTTCCTTTCGAAATCATGAAAGAAGGCATGCGGATGAGAGACTGTCAGCAGGGATTCCA
ACTACTGCAAGCGAGAATCTTTATTTTCAGGGCGCCGCCAAATTCAAAGAAACCGCTGCTGCTAAATTCG
AACGCCAGCACATGGACAGCGGAGGTGGAGGTTCGAGCGGTCCCTCGGGTTCGTCGAGCCTGGAAGTTCT
GTTCCAGGGGCCCCTGTCGTCGAGCGGTCCCTCGGGTTCGATGGTGAGCAAAGGCGAGGAGCTGTTCACC
GGGGTGGTGCCCATCCTGGTCGAGCTGGACGGCGACGTAAACGGCCACAAGTTCAGCGTGTCCGGCGAGG
GCGAGGGCGATGCCACCTACGGCAAGCTGACCCTGAAGTTCATCTGCACCACCGGCAAGCTGCCCGTGCC
CTGGCCCACCCTCGTGACCACCCTGACCTACGGCGTGCAGTGCTTCAGCCGCTACCCCGACCACATGAAG
CAGCACGACTTCTTCAAGTCCGCCATGCCCGAAGGCTACGTCCAGGAGCGCACCATCTTCTTCAAGGACG
ACGGCAACTACAAGACCCGCGCCGAGGTGAAGTTCGAGGGCGACACCCTGGTGAACCGCATCGAGCTGAA
GGGCATCGACTTCAAGGAGGACGGCAACATCCTGGGGCACAAGCTGGAGTACAACTACAACAGCCACAAC
GTCTATATCATGGCCGACAAGCAGAAGAACGGCATCAAGGTGAACTTCAAGATCCGCCACAACATCGAGG
ACGGCAGCGTGCAGCTCGCCGACCACTACCAGCAGAACACCCCCATCGGCGACGGCCCCGTGCTGCTGCC
CGACAACCACTACCTGAGCACCCAGTCCGCCCTGAGCAAAGACCCCAACGAGAAGCGCGATCACATGGTC
CTTAAGGAGTTCGTGACCGCCGCCGGGATCACTCTCGGCATGGACGAGCTGTACAAGTAATGATCTAGAG
TCGAGTTAATTAAGAATTCCGCCCCCCCCCCTCTCCCTCCCCCCCCCTAACGTTACTGGCCGAAGCCGCT
TGGAATAAGGCCGGTGTGCGTTTGTCTATATGTTATTTTCCACCATATTGCCGTCTTTTGGCAATGTGAG
GGCCCGGAAACCTGGCCCTGTCTTCTTGACGAGCATTCCTAGGGGTCTTTCCCCTCTCGCCAAAGGAATG
CAGGGTCTGTTGAATGTCGTGAAGGAAGCAGTTCCTCTGGAAGCTTCTTGAAGACAAACAACGTCTGTAG
CGACCCTTTGCAGGCAGCGGAACCCCCCACCTGGCGACAGGTGCCTCTGCGGCCAAAAGCCACGTGTATA
AGATACACCTGCAAAGGCGGCACAACCCCAGTGCCACGTTGTGAGTTGGATAGTTGTGGAAAGAGTCAAA
TGGCTCTCCTCAAGCGTATTCAACAAGGGGCTGAAGGATGCCCAGAAGGTACCCCATTGTATGGGATCTG
ATCTGGGGCCTCGGTGCACATGCTTTACATGTGTTTAGTCGAGGTTAAAAAAACGTCTAGGCCCCCCGAA
CCACGGGGACGTGGTTTTCCTTTGAAAAACACGATGATAATATGGCCACAACCTGTTACATTGCACAAGA
TAAAAATATATCATCACGAACAGTAAAACTGTCTGCTTACATAAACAGTAATACAAGGGGTGTTATGGGA
TCGGCCATTGAACAAGATGGATTGCACGCAGGTTCTCCGGCCGCTTGGGTGGAGAGGCTATTCGGCTATG
ACTGGGCACAACAGACAATCGGCTGCTCTGATGCCGCCGTGTTCCGGCTGTCAGCGCAGGGGCGCCCGGT
TCTTTTTGTCAAGACCGACCTGTCCGGTGCCCTGAATGAACTGCAGGACGAGGCAGCGCGGCTATCGTGG
CTGGCCACGACGGGCGTTCCTTGCGCAGCTGTGCTCGACGTTGTCACTGAAGCGGGAAGGGACTGGCTGC
TATTGGGCGAAGTGCCGGGGCAGGATCTCCTGTCATCTCACCTTGCTCCTGCCGAGAAAGTATCCATCAT
GGCTGATGCAATGCGGCGGCTGCATACGCTTGATCCGGCTACCTGCCCATTCGACCACCAAGCGAAACAT
CGCATCGAGCGAGCACGTACTCGGATGGAAGCCGGTCTTGTCGATCAGGATGATCTGGACGAAGAGCATC
AGGGGCTCGCGCCAGCCGAACTGTTCGCCAGGCTCAAGGCGCGCATGCCCGACGGCGAGGATCTCGTCGT
GACCCATGGCGATGCCTGCTTGCCGAATATCATGGTGGAAAATGGCCGCTTTTCTGGATTCATCGACTGT
GGCCGGCTGGGTGTGGCGGACCGCTATCAGGACATAGCGTTGGCTACCCGTGATATTGCTGAAGAGCTTG
GCGGCGAATGGGCTGACCGCTTCCTCGTGCTTTACGGTATCGCCGCTCCCGATTCGCAGCGCATCGCCTT
CTATCGCCTTCTTGACGAGTTCTTCTGAGGAATGTGGGAAAACCTAAAGGTGTCCCTGTTCTCTCTGAAG
ACATGAAAACTCACTGGGGAGAAACCCTATGAATGTAAAAATGTGGAAGCAACTTTGTATCTCAGGTCTT
AATGAACACATATGAATTCACAGTGGAGAAGACCCTGCATCAGGGAATGTGGAAATGACTTTGCTGAATT
CTCAAGCCTTACCAAACACATCAGAAATCTCACTGGAGAGAAACTGTATGAATGTAGAGAATCTGGGAAT
ACCTTTCTGAATCCCACAAACCTTAATGTGTGTATGTGAACTCACATTGGAGAGAAACCCTGCAATTTAA
ATGGTATGGTCTGGATGATGCCCCACTCCATATTTGTAAGCCCTAAGTCCTAGTTCCTTACACTATAACT
GTATTTGGACATAGGGTTTTCAAACAGGTGAGTAACTTCAAATGAGGTTGTTGGGTTCGATCCCTAATCT
GACATCACTGGTGTCCCTATAAGGGAAACTGAAGGAAGGATACACATGGAGAAGACTGTGTGGATCCACC
AGAAGATGGCCATCTACAAGCCAAGGACAGAGACCTGGAACAGATGCTTTCATTATGGCCTCCAGAGGAA
ACCAACCCTGTCTCCACCTTGATATTGCACTTCCAGGCTCCAGAACTGTGAGGCAATAAATTTCTCTTGG
TTAAATCATTCAGTCTGTTATTTTGTACAGCAACCCTAGGAAACTAATACTGTGAGGAACTTGGGAAAAG
CTTTAGATCAAGCTTGTCCAACCCGCAGGCCAGGATGGCTTTGAATGCAGACCAACAC
