Features (pLannotate 1.2.2; 15 found; start..end, strand, type, name):
     15..172     +  CDS            lacZα (fragment): LacZα fragment of β-galactosidase; lacZ fragment
    178..277     -  misc_feature   bom (fragment): basis of mobility region from pBR322
    379..414     -  CDS            rop (fragment): Rop protein, which maintains plasmids at low copy number; rop
    509..613     +  promoter       AmpR promoter: bla
    614..1474    +  CDS            AmpR: β-lactamase; bla; confers resistance to ampicillin, carbenicillin, and related antibiotics
   1645..2233    +  rep_origin     ori: high-copy-number ColE1/pMB1/pBR322/pUC origin of replication
   2416..2508    +  CDS            lacI (fragment): lac repressor; lacI; The lac repressor binds to the lac operator to inhibit transcription in E. coli. This inhibition can be relieved by adding lactose or isopropyl-β-D-thiogalactopyranoside (IPTG).
   2521..2542    +  protein_bind   CAP binding site: CAP binding activates transcription in the presence of cAMP. E. coli catabolite activator protein
   2557..2587    +  promoter       lac promoter: promoter for the E. coli lac operon
   2595..2611    +  protein_bind   lac operator: The lac repressor binds to the lac operator to inhibit transcription in E. coli. This inhibition can be relieved by adding lactose or isopropyl-β-D-thiogalactopyranoside (IPTG). lac repressor encoded by lacI
   3512..3532    +  CDS            capTEV™ (fragment): composite tag for in vivo biotinylation, TEV protease cleavage, and 6xHis tagging
   3546..3590    +  CDS            S-Tag: affinity and epitope tag derived from pancreatic ribonuclease A
   3681..4400    +  CDS            EGFP: the original enhanced GFP (Yang et al., 1996) mammalian codon-optimized
   4438..5023    +  misc_feature   IRES2: internal ribosome entry site (IRES) of the encephalomyocarditis virus (EMCV)
   5105..5908    +  CDS            NeoR/KanR: aminoglycoside phosphotransferase from Tn5; aph(3')-II (or nptII); confers resistance to neomycin, kanamycin, and G418 (Geneticin®)
>Addgene plasmid #112306 | pZNF266-donor | addgene full sequence | sequence record 228458 | Addgene NGS Result
GGTACCGAGCTCGAATTCACTGGCCGTCGTTTTACAACGTCGTGACTGGGAAAACCCTGGCGTTACCCAA
CTTAATCGCCTTGCAGCACATCCCCCTTTCGCCAGCTGGCGTAATAGCGAAGAGGCCCGCACCGATCGCC
CTTCCCAACAGTTGCGCAGCCTGAATGGCGAATGGCGCCTGATGCGGTATTTTCTCCTTACGCATCTGTG
CGGTATTTCACACCGCATATGGTGCACTCTCAGTACAATCTGCTCTGATGCCGCATAGTTAAGCCAGCCC
CGACACCCGCCAACACCCGCTGACGCGCCCTGACGGGCTTGTCTGCTCCCGGCATCCGCTTACAGACAAG
CTGTGACCGTCTCCGGGAGCTGCATGTGTCAGAGGTTTTCACCGTCATCACCGAAACGCGCGAGACGAAA
GGGCCTCGTGATACGCCTATTTTTATAGGTTAATGTCATGATAATAATGGTTTCTTAGACGTCAGGTGGC
ACTTTTCGGGGAAATGTGCGCGGAACCCCTATTTGTTTATTTTTCTAAATACATTCAAATATGTATCCGC
TCATGAGACAATAACCCTGATAAATGCTTCAATAATATTGAAAAAGGAAGAGTATGAGTATTCAACATTT
CCGTGTCGCCCTTATTCCCTTTTTTGCGGCATTTTGCCTTCCTGTTTTTGCTCACCCAGAAACGCTGGTG
AAAGTAAAAGATGCTGAAGATCAGTTGGGTGCACGAGTGGGTTACATCGAACTGGATCTCAACAGCGGTA
AGATCCTTGAGAGTTTTCGCCCCGAAGAACGTTTTCCAATGATGAGCACTTTTAAAGTTCTGCTATGTGG
CGCGGTATTATCCCGTATTGACGCCGGGCAAGAGCAACTCGGTCGCCGCATACACTATTCTCAGAATGAC
TTGGTTGAGTACTCACCAGTCACAGAAAAGCATCTTACGGATGGCATGACAGTAAGAGAATTATGCAGTG
CTGCCATAACCATGAGTGATAACACTGCGGCCAACTTACTTCTGACAACGATCGGAGGACCGAAGGAGCT
AACCGCTTTTTTGCACAACATGGGGGATCATGTAACTCGCCTTGATCGTTGGGAACCGGAGCTGAATGAA
GCCATACCAAACGACGAGCGTGACACCACGATGCCTGTAGCAATGGCAACAACGTTGCGCAAACTATTAA
CTGGCGAACTACTTACTCTAGCTTCCCGGCAACAATTAATAGACTGGATGGAGGCGGATAAAGTTGCAGG
ACCACTTCTGCGCTCGGCCCTTCCGGCTGGCTGGTTTATTGCTGATAAATCTGGAGCCGGTGAGCGTGGG
TCTCGCGGTATCATTGCAGCACTGGGGCCAGATGGTAAGCCCTCCCGTATCGTAGTTATCTACACGACGG
GGAGTCAGGCAACTATGGATGAACGAAATAGACAGATCGCTGAGATAGGTGCCTCACTGATTAAGCATTG
GTAACTGTCAGACCAAGTTTACTCATATATACTTTAGATTGATTTAAAACTTCATTTTTAATTTAAAAGG
ATCTAGGTGAAGATCCTTTTTGATAATCTCATGACCAAAATCCCTTAACGTGAGTTTTCGTTCCACTGAG
CGTCAGACCCCGTAGAAAAGATCAAAGGATCTTCTTGAGATCCTTTTTTTCTGCGCGTAATCTGCTGCTT
GCAAACAAAAAAACCACCGCTACCAGCGGTGGTTTGTTTGCCGGATCAAGAGCTACCAACTCTTTTTCCG
AAGGTAACTGGCTTCAGCAGAGCGCAGATACCAAATACTGTTCTTCTAGTGTAGCCGTAGTTAGGCCACC
ACTTCAAGAACTCTGTAGCACCGCCTACATACCTCGCTCTGCTAATCCTGTTACCAGTGGCTGCTGCCAG
TGGCGATAAGTCGTGTCTTACCGGGTTGGACTCAAGACGATAGTTACCGGATAAGGCGCAGCGGTCGGGC
TGAACGGGGGGTTCGTGCACACAGCCCAGCTTGGAGCGAACGACCTACACCGAACTGAGATACCTACAGC
GTGAGCTATGAGAAAGCGCCACGCTTCCCGAAGGGAGAAAGGCGGACAGGTATCCGGTAAGCGGCAGGGT
CGGAACAGGAGAGCGCACGAGGGAGCTTCCAGGGGGAAACGCCTGGTATCTTTATAGTCCTGTCGGGTTT
CGCCACCTCTGACTTGAGCGTCGATTTTTGTGATGCTCGTCAGGGGGGCGGAGCCTATGGAAAAACGCCA
GCAACGCGGCCTTTTTACGGTTCCTGGCCTTTTGCTGGCCTTTTGCTCACATGTTCTTTCCTGCGTTATC
CCCTGATTCTGTGGATAACCGTATTACCGCCTTTGAGTGAGCTGATACCGCTCGCCGCAGCCGAACGACC
GAGCGCAGCGAGTCAGTGAGCGAGGAAGCGGAAGAGCGCCCAATACGCAAACCGCCTCTCCCCGCGCGTT
GGCCGATTCATTAATGCAGCTGGCACGACAGGTTTCCCGACTGGAAAGCGGGCAGTGAGCGCAACGCAAT
TAATGTGAGTTAGCTCACTCATTAGGCACCCCAGGCTTTACACTTTATGCTTCCGGCTCGTATGTTGTGT
GGAATTGTGAGCGGATAACAATTTCACACAGGAAACAGCTATGACCATGATTACGCCAAGCTTTAAGGAT
TGTGGGAGAGCCTTCACTGTTTCCTCTTGCTTAAGTCAACATATGAAAATCCATGTGGGTGAGAAGCCTT
ATGAATGCAAGGAATGTGGGATAGCCTTCACTAGATCTTCTCAACTTACTGAACATTTAAAAACTCACAC
TGCAAAGGATCCCTTTGAATGTAAGATATGTGGAAAATCCTTTAGAAATTCCTCATGCCTCAGTGATCAC
TTTCGAATTCACACTGGAATAAAACCCTATAAATGTAAGGATTGTGGGAAAGCCTTCACTCAGAACTCAG
ACCTTACTAAGCATGCACGAACTCACAGTGGAGAGAGGCCCTATGAATGTAAGGAATGTGGAAAGGCCTT
TGCCAGATCCTCTCGCCTTAGTGAACATACAAGAACTCACACTGGAGAGAAGCCTTTTGAATGTGTCAAA
TGTGGGAAAGCCTTTGCTATTTCTTCAAATCTTAGTGGACATTTGAGAATTCACACTGGAGAGAAGCCCT
TTGAGTGCCTGGAATGTGGTAAAGCATTTACGCATTCCTCCAGTCTTAATAATCACATGCGGACCCACAG
CGCCAAAAAACCATTCACGTGTATGGAATGTGGCAAAGCCTTTAAGTTTCCCACGTGTGTTAACCTTCAC
ATGCGGATCCACACTGGAGAAAAACCCTACAAATGTAAACAGTGTGGGAAATCCTTCAGTTACTCCAATT
CGTTTCAGTTACATGAACGAACTCACACTGGAGAGAAACCCTATGAATGTAAGGAGTGCGGGAAAGCCTT
CAGTTCTTCCAGTTCCTTTCGAAATCATGAAAGAAGGCATGCGGATGAGAGACTGTCAGCAGGGATTCCA
ACTACTGCAAGCGAGAATCTTTATTTTCAGGGCGCCGCCAAATTCAAAGAAACCGCTGCTGCTAAATTCG
AACGCCAGCACATGGACAGCGGAGGTGGAGGTTCGAGCGGTCCCTCGGGTTCGTCGAGCCTGGAAGTTCT
GTTCCAGGGGCCCCTGTCGTCGAGCGGTCCCTCGGGTTCGATGGTGAGCAAAGGCGAGGAGCTGTTCACC
GGGGTGGTGCCCATCCTGGTCGAGCTGGACGGCGACGTAAACGGCCACAAGTTCAGCGTGTCCGGCGAGG
GCGAGGGCGATGCCACCTACGGCAAGCTGACCCTGAAGTTCATCTGCACCACCGGCAAGCTGCCCGTGCC
CTGGCCCACCCTCGTGACCACCCTGACCTACGGCGTGCAGTGCTTCAGCCGCTACCCCGACCACATGAAG
CAGCACGACTTCTTCAAGTCCGCCATGCCCGAAGGCTACGTCCAGGAGCGCACCATCTTCTTCAAGGACG
ACGGCAACTACAAGACCCGCGCCGAGGTGAAGTTCGAGGGCGACACCCTGGTGAACCGCATCGAGCTGAA
GGGCATCGACTTCAAGGAGGACGGCAACATCCTGGGGCACAAGCTGGAGTACAACTACAACAGCCACAAC
GTCTATATCATGGCCGACAAGCAGAAGAACGGCATCAAGGTGAACTTCAAGATCCGCCACAACATCGAGG
ACGGCAGCGTGCAGCTCGCCGACCACTACCAGCAGAACACCCCCATCGGCGACGGCCCCGTGCTGCTGCC
CGACAACCACTACCTGAGCACCCAGTCCGCCCTGAGCAAAGACCCCAACGAGAAGCGCGATCACATGGTC
CTTAAGGAGTTCGTGACCGCCGCCGGGATCACTCTCGGCATGGACGAGCTGTACAAGTAATGATCTAGAG
TCGAGTTAATTAAGAATTCCGCCCCCCCCCCTCTCCCTCCCCCCCCCTAACGTTACTGGCCGAAGCCGCT
TGGAATAAGGCCGGTGTGCGTTTGTCTATATGTTATTTTCCACCATATTGCCGTCTTTTGGCAATGTGAG
GGCCCGGAAACCTGGCCCTGTCTTCTTGACGAGCATTCCTAGGGGTCTTTCCCCTCTCGCCAAAGGAATG
CAGGGTCTGTTGAATGTCGTGAAGGAAGCAGTTCCTCTGGAAGCTTCTTGAAGACAAACAACGTCTGTAG
CGACCCTTTGCAGGCAGCGGAACCCCCCACCTGGCGACAGGTGCCTCTGCGGCCAAAAGCCACGTGTATA
AGATACACCTGCAAAGGCGGCACAACCCCAGTGCCACGTTGTGAGTTGGATAGTTGTGGAAAGAGTCAAA
TGGCTCTCCTCAAGCGTATTCAACAAGGGGCTGAAGGATGCCCAGAAGGTACCCCATTGTATGGGATCTG
ATCTGGGGCCTCGGTGCACATGCTTTACATGTGTTTAGTCGAGGTTAAAAAAACGTCTAGGCCCCCCGAA
CCACGGGGACGTGGTTTTCCTTTGAAAAACACGATGATAATATGGCCACAACCTGTTACATTGCACAAGA
TAAAAATATATCATCACGAACAGTAAAACTGTCTGCTTACATAAACAGTAATACAAGGGGTGTTATGGGA
TCGGCCATTGAACAAGATGGATTGCACGCAGGTTCTCCGGCCGCTTGGGTGGAGAGGCTATTCGGCTATG
ACTGGGCACAACAGACAATCGGCTGCTCTGATGCCGCCGTGTTCCGGCTGTCAGCGCAGGGGCGCCCGGT
TCTTTTTGTCAAGACCGACCTGTCCGGTGCCCTGAATGAACTGCAGGACGAGGCAGCGCGGCTATCGTGG
CTGGCCACGACGGGCGTTCCTTGCGCAGCTGTGCTCGACGTTGTCACTGAAGCGGGAAGGGACTGGCTGC
TATTGGGCGAAGTGCCGGGGCAGGATCTCCTGTCATCTCACCTTGCTCCTGCCGAGAAAGTATCCATCAT
GGCTGATGCAATGCGGCGGCTGCATACGCTTGATCCGGCTACCTGCCCATTCGACCACCAAGCGAAACAT
CGCATCGAGCGAGCACGTACTCGGATGGAAGCCGGTCTTGTCGATCAGGATGATCTGGACGAAGAGCATC
AGGGGCTCGCGCCAGCCGAACTGTTCGCCAGGCTCAAGGCGCGCATGCCCGACGGCGAGGATCTCGTCGT
GACCCATGGCGATGCCTGCTTGCCGAATATCATGGTGGAAAATGGCCGCTTTTCTGGATTCATCGACTGT
GGCCGGCTGGGTGTGGCGGACCGCTATCAGGACATAGCGTTGGCTACCCGTGATATTGCTGAAGAGCTTG
GCGGCGAATGGGCTGACCGCTTCCTCGTGCTTTACGGTATCGCCGCTCCCGATTCGCAGCGCATCGCCTT
CTATCGCCTTCTTGACGAGTTCTTCTGAGGAATGTGGGAAAACCTAAAGGTGTCCCTGTTCTCTCTGAAG
ACATGAAAACTCACTGGGGAGAAACCCTATGAATGTAAAAATGTGGAAGCAACTTTGTATCTCAGGTCTT
AATGAACACATATGAATTCACAGTGGAGAAGACCCTGCATCAGGGAATGTGGAAATGACTTTGCTGAATT
CTCAAGCCTTACCAAACACATCAGAAATCTCACTGGAGAGAAACCGTATGAATGTAGAGAATCTGGGAAT
ACCTTTCTGAATCCCACAAACCTTAATGTGTGTATGTGAACTCACATTGGAGAGAAACCCTGCAATTTAA
ATGGTATGGTCTGGATGATGCCCCACTCCATATTTGTAAGCCCTAAGTCCTAGTTCCTTACACTATAACT
GTATTTGGACATAGGGTTTTCAAACAGGTGAGTAACTTCAAATGAGGTTGTTGGGTTCGATCCCTAATCT
GACATCACTGGTGTCCCTATAAGGGAAACTGAAGGAAGGATACACATGGAGAAGACTGTGTGGATCCACC
AGAAGATGGCCATCTACAAGCCAAGGACAGAGACCTGGAACAGATGCTTTCATTATGGCCTCCAGAGGAA
ACCAACCCTGTCTCCACCTTGATATTGCACTTCCAGGCTCCAGAACTGTGAGGCAATAAATTTCTCTTGG
TTAAATCATTCAGTCTGTTATTTTGTACAGCAACCCTAGGAAACTAATACTGTGAGGAACTTGGGAAAAG
CTTTAGATCAAGCTTGTCCAACCCGCAGGCCAGGATGGCTTTGAATGCAGACCAACAC
